Addgene plasmid #216083: pRDB_053
Purpose: for transgenic flies; gypsy insulator sequences; white+ selectable marker; attB site for genome integration by phiC31, destination vector
Depositing lab: John Doench. Depositing organization: Broad Institute. Publication: Modular vector assembly enables rapid assessment of emerging CRISPR technologies. McGee AV, Liu YV, Griffith AL, Szegletes ZM, Wen B, Kraus C, Miller NW, Steger RJ, Escude Velasco B, Bosch JA, Zirin JD, Viswanatha R, Sontheimer EJ, Goodale A, Greene MA, Green TM, Doench JG. Cell Genom. 2024 Mar 13;4(3):100519. doi: 10.1016/j.xgen.2024.100519. PubMed 38484704.
Backbone
  Vector backbone: pRDB_053
  Vector type: Insect Expression ; Destination
Growth in bacteria
  Bacterial resistance: Ampicillin, 100 μg/mL
  Growth temperature: 37°C
  Growth strain: NEB Stable
  Copy number: Unknown
Gene/Insert
  Gene/Insert name: gypsy insulator sequences; white+ selectable marker; attB site for genome integration by phiC31
  Species: Other
  Cloning method: Unknown
Resource information
  A portion of this plasmid was derived from a plasmid made by: Genscript ID: U109QIB240-5
Terms and licenses: Academic/Nonprofit Terms; Industry Terms: Not Available to Industry
Depositor comments: Please visit https://www.biorxiv.org/content/10.1101/2023.10.25.564061v1 for bioRxiv preprint.
How to cite: pRDB_053 was a gift from John Doench (Addgene plasmid # 216083 ; http://n2t.net/addgene:216083 ; RRID:Addgene_216083)
