[The description below was written by a language model from this plasmid's Addgene catalogue record and pLannotate feature annotations shown in this document.]
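Description:
pRDB_053 is a 9,652 nt destination vector for making transgenic Drosophila, intended as an empty recipient into which expression modules are assembled as part of a modular cloning system for testing CRISPR technologies. It is catalogued as an insect expression/destination plasmid and carries no gene of interest. The record does not state the cloning method or identify the acceptor site. No fly promoter is annotated, so the promoter is presumably supplied by the incoming fragments. In E. coli it is maintained through a high-copy ColE1/pUC-type origin and selected with ampicillin via the β-lactamase gene. An f1 origin, T3 and T7 promoters, and lac promoter/operator and lacZα fragments are also present, most likely remnants of a pBluescript-like cloning backbone.

The fly-specific parts fall into three groups. A φC31 attB site lets φC31 integrase recombine the whole plasmid into an attP landing site in the fly genome, which gives site-specific, single-copy insertion at a defined locus. The mini-white gene, a shortened version of white lacking part of its first intron, restores eye pigmentation in a white mutant background, so transformants can be picked out by eye colour. Two gypsy insulator copies, which are bound by Su(Hw), CP190 and Mod(mdg4)67.2, flank the region that will hold the assembled cargo, shielding it from position effects and from crosstalk with neighbouring regulatory elements. Between the insulators lies an SV40 3′ segment containing the small t intron and the SV40 polyadenylation signal. The small t and large T antigen fragments and the NLS annotated there are incidental matches within this standard terminator block rather than expressed coding sequences. This segment would provide splicing and 3′ end processing for transcripts from an inserted cassette.
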