Features (pLannotate 1.2.2; 21 found; start..end, strand, type, name):
    229..659     +  protein_bind   gypsy insulator: chromatin insulator from Drosophila Su(Hw), CP190, and Mod(mdg4)67.2
   1319..1393    +  CDS            small t antigen (fragment): SV40 (simian virus 40) small t antigen
   1395..1460    +  intron         small t intron: SV40 (simian virus 40) small t antigen intron
   1590..1610    +  CDS            SV40 NLS: nuclear localization signal of SV40 (simian virus 40) large T antigen
   1611..1751    +  CDS            LT_POVHA (fragment): Protein inferred from homology: Swiss-Prot protein existence level 3. Isoform large T antigen is a key early protein essential for both driving viral replication and inducing cellular transformation. Plays a role in viral genome replication by driving entry of quiescent cells into the cell cycle and by autoregulating the synthesis of viral early mRNA. Displays highly oncogenic activities by corrupting the host cellular checkpoint mechanisms that guard cell division and the transcription, replication, and repair of DNA. Participates in the modulation of cellular gene expression preceeding viral
   1776..1859    +  CDS            large T antigen (fragment): large T antigen from SV40 (simian virus 40)
   1882..2003    +  polyA_signal   SV40 poly(A) signal: SV40 polyadenylation signal
   2025..2455    +  protein_bind   gypsy insulator: chromatin insulator from Drosophila Su(Hw), CP190, and Mod(mdg4)67.2
   2474..2492    -  promoter       T3 promoter: promoter for bacteriophage T3 RNA polymerase
   2537..2553    -  protein_bind   lac operator: The lac repressor binds to the lac operator to inhibit transcription in E. coli. This inhibition can be relieved by adding lactose or isopropyl-β-D-thiogalactopyranoside (IPTG). lac repressor encoded by lacI
   2561..2591    -  promoter       lac promoter: promoter for the E. coli lac operon
   2606..2627    -  protein_bind   CAP binding site: CAP binding activates transcription in the presence of cAMP. E. coli catabolite activator protein
   2640..2732    -  CDS            lacI (fragment): lac repressor; lacI; The lac repressor binds to the lac operator to inhibit transcription in E. coli. This inhibition can be relieved by adding lactose or isopropyl-β-D-thiogalactopyranoside (IPTG).
   2915..3503    -  rep_origin     ori: high-copy-number ColE1/pMB1/pBR322/pUC origin of replication
   3674..4534    -  CDS            AmpR: β-lactamase; bla; confers resistance to ampicillin, carbenicillin, and related antibiotics
   4535..4639    -  promoter       AmpR promoter: bla
   4666..5024    +  rep_origin     f1 ori (sequence partly withheld): f1 bacteriophage origin of replication; arrow indicates direction of (+) strand synthesis
   5126..5281    -  CDS            lacZα (fragment): LacZα fragment of β-galactosidase; lacZ fragment
   5289..5307    +  promoter       T7 promoter: promoter for bacteriophage T7 RNA polymerase
   5344..9460    -  gene           mini-white: white; This modified version of the white gene lacks part of the first intron.
   9574..9643    +  protein_bind   attB: attB site for the φC31 integrase (Groth et al., 2000) phage φC31 integrase
>Addgene plasmid #216083 | pRDB_053 | addgene full sequence | sequence record 431419 | Addgene NGS Result
ATGATGAACGGGTCGAGGTGGCGGTAGTTGATCCCGGCGAACGCGCGGCGCACCGGGAAGCCCTCGCCCT
CGAAACCGCTGGGCGCGGTGGTCACGGTGAGCACGGGACGTGCGACGGCGTCGGCGGGTGCGGATACGCG
GGGCAGCGTCAGCGGGTTCTCGACGGTCACGGCGGGCATGTCGACAAGCCGAATTGATCCACTAGAAGGC
CTAATTCGGTACACTAGTTGGCCACGTAATAAGTGTGCGTTGAATTTATTCGCAAAAACATTGCATATTT
TCGGCAAAGTAAAATTTTGTTGCATACCTTATCAAAAAATAAGTGCTGCATACTTTTTAGAGAAACCAAA
TAATTTTTTATTGCATACCCGTTTTTAATAAAATACATTGCATACCCTCTTTTAATAAAAAATATTGCAT
ACTTTGACGAAACAAATTTTCGTTGCATACCCAATAAAAGATTATTATATTGCATACCCGTTTTTAATAA
AATACATTGCATACCCTCTTTTAATAAAGAATATTGCATACGTTGACGAAACAAATTTTCGTTGCATACC
CAATAAAAGATTATTATATTGCATACCTTTTCTTGCCATACCATTTAGCCGATCAATTGTGCTCGGCAAC
AGTATATTTGTGGTGTGCCAACCAACAACCAGAACGTCTTCACCAGTAATTTACGTGGGAAAGGTGCTTG
TGTCCCAACAGGCTAGGATATAATGCTGAAACCGTCCCCCAAGCGTTCAGGGTGGGGTTTGCTACAACTT
CCGAGTCCAATGTGTCCGTGTTCATGATATATATGCTCAAGGGCGAGAATTGGACCTAGCTTTCGTGTTA
GTACGTAGCATGGTGACACAAGCACAGTAGATCCTGCCCGCCGATCGTATATATTAAGTTAATTCTTATG
GAATATAATAACATGTGGATGGCCAGTGGTCGGTTGTTACACGCCTACCGCGATGCTGAATGACCCGGAC
TAGAGTGGCGAAATTTATGGCGTGTGACCCGTTATGCTCCATTTCGGTCAGTGGGTCATTGCTAGTAGTC
GATTGCATTGCCATTCTCCGAGTGATTTATGGACCCCAGTGAAGACGCATTCTCTAGAGCAAACTAGTTC
TGATCTGCTAGACAATTGTTGGCATCAGGTAGGCATCACACACGATTAACAACCCCTAAAAATACACTTT
GAAAATATTGAAAATATGTTTTTGTATACATTTTTGATATTTTCAAATAATACGCAGTTATAAAACTCAT
TAGCTAACCCATTTTTTCTTTGCTTATGCTTACAGATTGCAAAGAACTAGAGCCGCGGGATCTTTGTGAA
GGAACCTTACTTCTGTGGTGTGACATAATTGGACAAACTACCTACAGAGATTTAAAGCTCTAAGGTAAAT
ATAAAATTTTTAAGTGTATAATGTGTTAAACTACTGATTCTAATTGTTTGTGTATTTTAGATTCCAACCT
ATGGAACTGATGAATGGGAGCAGTGGTGGAATGCCTTTAATGAGGAAAACCTGTTTTGCTCAGAAGAAAT
GCCATCTAGTGATGATGAGGCTACTGCTGACTCTCAACATTCTACTCCTCCAAAAAAGAAGAGAAAGGTA
GTAGACCCCAAGGACTTTCCTTCAGAATTGCTAAGTTTTTTGAGTCATGCTGTGTTTAGTAATAGAACTC
TTGCTTGCTTTGCTATTTACACCACAAAGGAAAAAGCTGCACTGCTATACAAGAAAATTATGGAAAAATA
TTTGATGTATAGTGCCTTGACTAGAGATCATAATCAGCCATACCACATTTGTAGAGGTTTTACTTGCTTT
AAAAAACCTCCCACACCTCCCCCTGAACCTGAAACATAAAATGAATGGAATTGTTGTTGTTAACTTGTTT
ATTGCAGCTTATAATGGTTACAAATAAAGCAATAGCATCACAAATTTCACAAATAAAGCATTTTTTTCAC
TGCATTCTAGTTGTGGTTTGTCCAAACTCATCAATGTATCTTATCATGTCTGGTTCCAGAGCTCTGGCCA
CGTAATAAGTGTGCGTTGAATTTATTCGCAAAAACATTGCATATTTTCGGCAAAGTAAAATTTTGTTGCA
TACCTTATCAAAAAATAAGTGCTGCATACTTTTTAGAGAAACCAAATAATTTTTTATTGCATACCCGTTT
TTAATAAAATACATTGCATACCCTCTTTTAATAAAAAATATTGCATACTTTGACGAAACAAATTTTCGTT
GCATACCCAATAAAAGATTATTATATTGCATACCCGTTTTTAATAAAATACATTGCATACCCTCTTTTAA
TAAAGAATATTGCATACGTTGACGAAACAAATTTTCGTTGCATACCCAATAAAAGATTATTATATTGCAT
ACCTTTTCTTGCCATACCATTTAGCCGATCAATTGTGCTCGGCAACAGTATATTTGTGGTGTGCCAACCA
ACAACGAGCTCCAGCTTTTGTTCCCTTTAGTGAGGGTTAATTGCGCGCTTGGCGTAATCATGGTCATAGC
TGTTTCCTGTGTGAAATTGTTATCCGCTCACAATTCCACACAACATACGAGCCGGAAGCATAAAGTGTAA
AGCCTGGGGTGCCTAATGAGTGAGCTAACTCACATTAATTGCGTTGCGCTCACTGCCCGCTTTCCAGTCG
GGAAACCTGTCGTGCCAGCTGCATTAATGAATCGGCCAACGCGCGGGGAGAGGCGGTTTGCGTATTGGGC
GCTCTTCCGCTTCCTCGCTCACTGACTCGCTGCGCTCGGTCGTTCGGCTGCGGCGAGCGGTATCAGCTCA
CTCAAAGGCGGTAATACGGTTATCCACAGAATCAGGGGATAACGCAGGAAAGAACATGTGAGCAAAAGGC
CAGCAAAAGGCCAGGAACCGTAAAAAGGCCGCGTTGCTGGCGTTTTTCCATAGGCTCCGCCCCCCTGACG
AGCATCACAAAAATCGACGCTCAAGTCAGAGGTGGCGAAACCCGACAGGACTATAAAGATACCAGGCGTT
TCCCCCTGGAAGCTCCCTCGTGCGCTCTCCTGTTCCGACCCTGCCGCTTACCGGATACCTGTCCGCCTTT
CTCCCTTCGGGAAGCGTGGCGCTTTCTCATAGCTCACGCTGTAGGTATCTCAGTTCGGTGTAGGTCGTTC
GCTCCAAGCTGGGCTGTGTGCACGAACCCCCCGTTCAGCCCGACCGCTGCGCCTTATCCGGTAACTATCG
TCTTGAGTCCAACCCGGTAAGACACGACTTATCGCCACTGGCAGCAGCCACTGGTAACAGGATTAGCAGA
GCGAGGTATGTAGGCGGTGCTACAGAGTTCTTGAAGTGGTGGCCTAACTACGGCTACACTAGAAGAACAG
TATTTGGTATCTGCGCTCTGCTGAAGCCAGTTACCTTCGGAAAAAGAGTTGGTAGCTCTTGATCCGGCAA
ACAAACCACCGCTGGTAGCGGTGGTTTTTTTGTTTGCAAGCAGCAGATTACGCGCAGAAAAAAAGGATCT
CAAGAAGATCCTTTGATCTTTTCTACGGGGTCTGACGCTCAGTGGAACGAAAACTCACGTTAAGGGATTT
TGGTCATGAGATTATCAAAAAGGATCTTCACCTAGATCCTTTTAAATTAAAAATGAAGTTTTAAATCAAT
CTAAAGTATATATGAGTAAACTTGGTCTGACAGTTACCAATGCTTAATCAGTGAGGCACCTATCTCAGCG
ATCTGTCTATTTCGTTCATCCATAGTTGCCTGACTCCCCGTCGTGTAGATAACTACGATACGGGAGGGCT
TACCATCTGGCCCCAGTGCTGCAATGATACCGCGAGACCCACGCTCACCGGCTCCAGATTTATCAGCAAT
AAACCAGCCAGCCGGAAGGGCCGAGCGCAGAAGTGGTCCTGCAACTTTATCCGCCTCCATCCAGTCTATT
AATTGTTGCCGGGAAGCTAGAGTAAGTAGTTCGCCAGTTAATAGTTTGCGCAACGTTGTTGCCATTGCTA
CAGGCATCGTGGTGTCACGCTCGTCGTTTGGTATGGCTTCATTCAGCTCCGGTTCCCAACGATCAAGGCG
AGTTACATGATCCCCCATGTTGTGCAAAAAAGCGGTTAGCTCCTTCGGTCCTCCGATCGTTGTCAGAAGT
AAGTTGGCCGCAGTGTTATCACTCATGGTTATGGCAGCACTGCATAATTCTCTTACTGTCATGCCATCCG
TAAGATGCTTTTCTGTGACTGGTGAGTACTCAACCAAGTCATTCTGAGAATAGTGTATGCGGCGACCGAG
TTGCTCTTGCCCGGCGTCAATACGGGATAATACCGCGCCACATAGCAGAACTTTAAAAGTGCTCATCATT
GGAAAACGTTCTTCGGGGCGAAAACTCTCAAGGATCTTACCGCTGTTGAGATCCAGTTCGATGTAACCCA
CTCGTGCACCCAACTGATCTTCAGCATCTTTTACTTTCACCAGCGTTTCTGGGTGAGCAAAAACAGGAAG
GCAAAATGCCGCAAAAAAGGGAATAAGGGCGACACGGAAATGTTGAATACTCATACTCTTCCTTTTTCAA
TATTATTGAAGCATTTATCAGGGTTATTGTCTCATGAGCGGATACATATTTGAATGTATTTAGAAAAATA
AACAAATAGGGGTTCCGCGCACATTTCCCCGAAAAGTGCCACCTG
[124 nt withheld, positions 4666-4789]
C
[91 nt withheld, positions 4791-4881]
A
[49 nt withheld, positions 4883-4931]
CCTTTGACGTTGGAGTCCACGTTCTTT
[37 nt withheld, positions 4959-4995]
ACCCTATCTCGGTCTATTCTTTTGATTTATAAGGGATTTTGCCGATTTCGGCCTATTGGTTAAAAAAATG
AGCTGATTTAACAAAAATTTAACGCGAATTTTAACAAAATATTAACGCTTACAATTTCCATTCGCCATTC
AGGCTGCGCAACTGTTGGGAAGGGCGATCGGTGCGGGCCTCTTCGCTATTACGCCAGCTGGCGAAAGGGG
GATGTGCTGCAAGGCGATTAAGTTGGGTAACGCCAGGGTTTTCCCAGTCACGACGTTGTAAAACGACGGC
CAGTGAGCGCGCGTAATACGACTCACTATAGGGCGAATTGGGTACAAGCTTCACGACCTAGGCGCGCCCT
AGTTCCAGTGAAATCCAAGCATTTTCTAAATTAAATGTATTCTTATTATTATAGTTGTTATTTTTGATAT
ATATAAACAACACTATTATGCCCACCATTTTTTTGAGATGCATCTACACAAGGAACAAACACTGGATGTC
ACTTTCAGTTCAAATTGTAACGCTAATCACTCCGAACAGGTCACAAAAAATTACCTTAAAAAGTCATAAT
ATTAAATTAGAATAAATATAGCTGTGAGGGAAATATATACAAATATATTGGAGCAAATAAATTGTACATA
CAAATATTTATTACTAATTTCTATTGAGTCGAAATGAACCACTCGGAACCATTTGAGCGAACCGAATCGC
GCGGAACTAACGACAGTCGCTCCAAGGTCGTCGAACAAAAGGTGAATGTGTTGCGGAGAGCGGGTGGGAG
ACAGCGAAAGAGCAACTACGAAACGTGGTGTGGTGGAGGTGAATTATGAAGAGGGCGCGCGATTTGAAAA
GTATGTATATAAAAAATATATCCCGGTGTTTTATGTAGCGATAAACGAGTTTTTGATGTAAGGTATGCAG
GTGTGTAAGTCTTTTGGTTAGAAAACAAATCCAAAGTCTACTTGTGGGGATGTTCGAAGGGGAAATACTT
GTATTCTATAGGTCATATCTTGTTTTTATTGGCACAAATATAATTACATTAGCTTTTTGAGGGGGCAATA
AACAGTAAACACGATGGTAATAATGGTAAAAAAAAAAACAAGCAGTTATTTCGGATATATGTCGGCTACT
CCTTGCGTCGGGCCCGAAGTCTTAGAGCCAGATATGCGAGCACCCGGAAGCTCACGATGAGAATGGCCAG
ACCCACGTAGTCCAGCGGCAGATCGGCGGCGGAGAAGTTAAGCGTTTCCAGGATGACCTTGCCCGAACTG
GGGCACGTGGTGTTCGACGATGTGCAGCTAATTTCGCCCGGCTCCACGTCCGCCCATTGGTTAATCAGCA
GACCCTCGTTGGCGTAACGGAACCATGAGAGGTACGACAACCATTTGAGGTATACTGGCACCGAGCCCGA
GTTCAAGAAGAAGCCGCCAAAGAGCAGGAATGGTATGATAACCGGCGGACCCACAGACAGCGCCATCGAG
GTCGAGGAGCTGGCGCAGGATATTAGATATCCGAAGGACGTTGACACATTGGCCACCAGAGTGACCAGCG
CCAGGCAGTTGAAGAAGTGCAGCACTCCGGCCCGCAGTCCGATCATCGGATAGGCAATCGCCGTGAAAAC
CAGTGGCACTGTGAGAAAAAGCGGCAATTCGGCAATCGTTTTGCCCAGAAAGTATGTGTCACAGCGATAA
AGTCGACTTCGGGCCTCCCTCATAAAAACTGGCAGCTCTGAGGTGAACACCTAAATCGAATCGATTCATT
AGAAAGTTAGTAAATTATTGAAATGCAAATGTATTCTAAACATGACTTACATTTATCGTGGCAAAGACGT
TTTGAAAGGTCATGTTGGTCAGGAAGAGGAAGATGGCTCCGTTGATATTCATCACACCCACTTGCGTGAG
TTGTTGGCCCAAAAAGATGAGGCCAATCAAGATGGCAACCATCTGCAAATTAAAATGTTACTCGCATCTC
ATTAATATTCGCGAGTTAAATGAAATTTATTTATCTTCTGCAAAACTATAAACTATACATCTCATTGAAA
AAAACTAAGAAGGGTGTGGAATCAGGCAATTCTATCTAAAATCTAGCGAATTTGTTTCCAAGAATTGTAA
GCGTTATATCATTTGTTTCCACTGGAACCACTCACCGTTGTCTGAATAAGTCGCACTTTTACGAGGAGTG
GTTCCTTGAGCACCGACAGCCAGGATCGCCACAGGACCGCCCGGAACTGCATGAACCAGGTGGCCTTGTA
GGTGTACCCATTCTCCGGCTGCTCCAGTGGCTTCTCCAGATTTTTGGTGGCCAACAACTGCTCCATATCC
CGGGCTACTTTGCTAATGGCAAAATTGTCGCATATCTTGGCGATCCGATCACGGGACTCGATCTCCCGTC
CGGGCACAACGGCCAACACCTGTACGTAAAAGTCCGCCGGATTGTAGTTGGTAGGACACTGGGCACCCAC
GCTGGATAGGAGTTGAGATGTTATGTAATACTAGATACCCTTAATAAACACATCGAACTCACTAGGAAAA
GAAGTCGACGGCTTCGCTGGGAGTGCCCAAGAAAGCTACCCTGCCCTCGGCCATCAGAAGGATCTTGTCA
AAGAGCTCAAACAGCTCGGAGGACGGCTGATGAATGGTCAGGATGACGGTCTTGCCCTTCTGCGACAGCT
TCTTCAGCACCTGGACGACGCTGTGGGCGGTAAAGGAGTCCAGTCCGGAGGTGGGCTCATCGCAGATCAG
AAGCGGCGGATCGGTTAGAGCCTCGGAGGCGAATGCCAGACGCTTCCTTTCTCCGCCGGACAGACCTTTC
ACCCTGCCGGGCACACCGATGATCGTGTGCTGACATTTGCTGAGCGAAAGCTCCTGGATCACCTGATCCA
CGCGGGCCACTCGCTGCCGATAGGTCAGATGTCGTGGCATCCGCACCATGGCTTGGAAAATCAGGTGTTC
CCTGGCCGTTAGGGAGCCGATAAAGAGGTCATCCTGCTGGACATAGGCGCACCTGGCCTGCATCTCCTTG
GCGTCCACAGGTTGGCCATTGAGCAGTCGCATCCCGGATGGCGATACTTGGATGCCCTGCGGCGATCGAA
AGGCAAGGGCATTCAGCAGGGTCGTCTTTCCGGCACCGGAACTGCCCATCACGGCCAAAAGTTCGCCCGG
ATAGGCCACGCCGCAAACTGAGTTTCAAATTGGTAATTGGACCCTTTATTAAGATTTCACACAGATCAGC
CGACTGCGAATAGAAACTCACCGTTCTTGAGCAAATGTTTCCTGGGCGCCGGTATGTGTCGCTCGTTGCA
GAATAGTCCGCGTGTCCGGTTGACCAGCTGCCGCCATCCGGAGCCCGGCTGATTGACCGCCCCAAAGATG
TCCATATTGTGCCAGGCATAGGTGAGGTTCTCGGCTAGTTGGCCGCTCCCTGAACCGGAGTCCTCCGGCG
GACTGGGTGGCCGGAGCGTGCCGTAGTTTTTGGCCTGCCCGAAGCCCTGGTTAATGCAGCTCTGCGAAGC
CGCTCCGCTGTCACCCTGCAATGATAGGGGATCTCAAATATCAACTACAAGCGTTATGCTCATCTAACCC
CGAACAAAAAGTACCCCGAAGTATCCTACGAAGTAGGTTTATACTTTTATTTATTTTTTGTGCATCTAGG
ATCAGCTTAAAATATCTGGTTGTTATATTTTTTGTAAAAAAGAATATAGTCGAAAATGAATGCCTTTAGA
TGTCTTGATCATGATATGATCTCAAAAATTGTCTTATATAGCGAGAACAGCTACCAGAATAATCTGTTTC
GTGTCACTATTTGTTTGTGCAATTGCGGTTTGGGATTTTTGTGGGTCGCAGTTCTCACGCCGCAGACAAT
TTGATGTTGCAATCGCAGTTCCTATAGATCAAGTGAACTTAAGATGTATGCACATGTACTACTCACATTG
TTCAGATGCTCGGCAGATGGGTGTTTGCTGCCTCCGCGAATTAATAGCTCCTGATCCTCTTGGCCCATTG
CCGGGATTTTTCACACTTTCCCCTGCTTACCCACCCAAAACCAATCACCACCCCAATCACTCAAAAAACA
AACAAAAATAAGAAGCGAGAGGAGTTTTGGCACAGCACTTTGTGTTTAATTGATGGCGTAAACCGCTTGG
AGCTTCGTCACGAAACCGCTGACAAAATGCAACTGAAGGCGGACATTGACGCTACGTAACGCTACAAACG
GTGGCGAAAGAGATAGCGGACGCAGCGGCGAAAGAGTCGGCGATATTTCTGTGGACAGAGAAGGAGGCAA
ACAGCGCTGACTTTGAGTGGAATGTCATTTTGAGTGAGAGGTAATCGAAAGAACCTGGTACATCAAATAC
CCTTGGATCGAAGTAAATTTAAAACTGATCAGATAAGTTCAATGATATCCAGTGCAGTAAAAAAAAAATG
TTTTTTTTATCTACTTTCCGCAAAAATGGGTTTTATTAACTTACATACATACTAGGCGCGCCAGATCGCA
AGAAGCTTGATATCATCGATCTCGAGGCTGCATCCAACGCGTTGGGAGCTCTCCGGATCAATTCGGCTTC
AGGTACCGTCGACGATGTAGGTCACGGTCTCGAAGCCGCGGTGCGGGTGCCAGGGCGTGCCCTTGGGCTC
CCCGGGCGCGTACTCCACCTCACCCATCTGGTCCATC
